Addgene plasmid #186600: Rtn2b-mCherry
Purpose: Encodes human full-length Reticulon 2 isoform B fused to mCherry
Depositing lab: Gia Voeltz. Depositing organization: University of Colorado, Boulder. Publication: The ER ladder is a unique morphological feature of developing mammalian axons. Zamponi E, Meehl JB, Voeltz GK. Dev Cell. 2022 Jun 6;57(11):1369-1382.e6. doi: 10.1016/j.devcel.2022.05.002. Epub 2022 May 23. PubMed 35609616.
Backbone
  Vector backbone: mCherry-N1
  Total vector size (bp): 6109
  Vector type: Mammalian Expression
Growth in bacteria
  Bacterial resistance: Kanamycin, 50 μg/mL
  Growth temperature: 37°C
  Growth strain: DH5alpha
  Copy number: Unknown
Gene/Insert
  Gene/Insert name: Human Reticulon 2 isoform B (alt name: Rtn2b)
  Species: H. sapiens (human)
  Insert size (bp): 1416
  GenBank ID: NM_206900.3
  Entrez Gene: RTN2 (a.k.a. NSP2, NSPL1, NSPLI, SPG12)
  Promoter: CMV
  Tag / fusion protein: mCherry (C terminal on backbone)
  Cloning method: Restriction Enzyme; 5′ cloning site XhoI (not destroyed); 3′ cloning site KpnI (not destroyed)
  Sequencing primers: 5′ ccttgaagcgcatgaactcct; 3′ atgggcggtaggcgtgta
Terms and licenses: Academic/Nonprofit Terms; Industry Terms: Not Available to Industry
How to cite: Rtn2b-mCherry was a gift from Gia Voeltz (Addgene plasmid # 186600 ; http://n2t.net/addgene:186600 ; RRID:Addgene_186600)
