[The description below was written by a language model from this plasmid's Addgene catalogue record and pLannotate feature annotations shown in this document.]
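Description:
Rtn2b-mCherry is a 6,109 bp mammalian expression plasmid built on the mCherry-N1 backbone. It encodes full-length human Reticulon 2 isoform B (RTN2, also known as NSP2 or SPG12) fused at its C terminus to the red fluorescent protein mCherry. The 1,416 bp RTN2 coding sequence was inserted between the XhoI and KpnI sites of the multiple cloning site, and both sites are retained. It lies directly downstream of the human cytomegalovirus immediate-early enhancer and promoter. In the sequenced record the open reading frame spans the numbering origin and runs through a short residual polylinker into the mammalian codon-optimized mCherry CDS, and the transcript ends at an SV40 polyadenylation signal. The automated annotation labels the insert by its closest match to mouse Rtn2, but the catalogue entry gives the species as human, so this label most likely reflects database homology rather than the actual source.

The plasmid replicates in bacteria from a high-copy ColE1/pUC-type origin, and an f1 origin is also present. A single NeoR/KanR (aminoglycoside phosphotransferase) cassette is driven by tandem bacterial (bla) and SV40 early promoters and terminated by the HSV TK poly(A) signal. It confers kanamycin resistance in E. coli, and it could support G418 selection in mammalian cells. The short ble, large T antigen and bGH poly(A) fragments in the feature table appear to be backbone remnants or partial matches, not functional elements.

Reticulons are membrane-shaping proteins of the endoplasmic reticulum, so this fusion serves to visualise Rtn2b localisation in transfected cells by fluorescence microscopy. The associated publication concerns ER morphology in developing mammalian axons.
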