Features (pLannotate 1.2.2; 16 found; start..end, strand, type, name):
   1330..1356    +  misc_feature   MCS (fragment): multiple cloning site
   1358..2068    +  CDS            mCherry: monomeric derivative of DsRed fluorescent protein (Shaner et al., 2004) mammalian codon-optimized
   2084..2167    +  CDS            large T antigen (fragment): large T antigen from SV40 (simian virus 40)
   2190..2311    +  polyA_signal   SV40 poly(A) signal: SV40 polyadenylation signal
   2345..2773    -  rep_origin     f1 ori (sequence partly withheld): f1 bacteriophage origin of replication; arrow indicates direction of (+) strand synthesis
   2800..2904    +  promoter       AmpR promoter: bla
   2906..3263    +  promoter       SV40 promoter: SV40 enhancer and early promoter
   3298..4092    +  CDS            NeoR/KanR: aminoglycoside phosphotransferase from Tn5; aph(3')-II (or nptII); confers resistance to neomycin, kanamycin, and G418 (Geneticin®)
   4113..4265    +  CDS            ble (fragment): BLE_KLEPN - Experimental evidence at protein level: Swiss-Prot protein existence level 1. Binding protein with a strong affinity to the bleomycin family of antibiotics. Binds to CL990; an antimitotic-antibiotic compound. From Klebsiella pneumoniae.
   4324..4371    +  polyA_signal   HSV TK poly(A) signal: herpes simplex virus thymidine kinase polyadenylation signal (Cole and Stacy, 1985)
   4462..4478    -  polyA_signal   bGH poly(A) signal (fragment): bovine growth hormone polyadenylation signal
   4700..5288    +  rep_origin     ori: high-copy-number ColE1/pMB1/pBR322/pUC origin of replication
   5463..5766    +  enhancer       CMV enhancer: human cytomegalovirus immediate early enhancer
   5767..5970    +  promoter       CMV promoter: human cytomegalovirus (CMV) immediate early promoter
   5993..6020    +  misc_feature   MCS (fragment): multiple cloning site
   6021..1327    +  CDS            Rtn2 (across the origin): RTN2_MOUSE - Also known as Nspl1 From Mus musculus (Mouse).
>Addgene plasmid #186600 | Rtn2b-mCherry | addgene full sequence | sequence record 369193 | Addgene NGS Result
CGACTCTGATTTTCGAGAGCTGCACACAGCCCGGGAATTCTCAGAGGAGGACGAGGAGGAGACCACGTCG
CAGGACTGGGGCACCCCCCGGGAGCTGACCTTCTCCTACATCGCCTTTGATGGTGTAGTGGGCTCCGGGG
GCCGCAGGGATTCAACTGCCCGCCGCCCCCGCCCCCAGGGCCGCTCAGTCTCGGAACCACGAGACCAGCA
CCCTCAGCCCAGCCTGGGCGACAGCTTGGAGAGCATCCCCAGCCTGAGCCAATCCCCGGAGCCTGGACGA
CGGGGTGATCCTGACACCGCGCCTCCATCCGAGCGCCCTCTGGAAGACCTGAGGCTTCGGTTGGACCATC
TGGGCTGGGTGGCCCGGGGAACGGGATCCGGGGAGGACTCTTCCACCAGCAGCTCCACCCCGCTGGAAGA
CGAAGAACCCCAAGAACCCAACAGATTGGAGACAGGAGAAGCTGGGGAAGAACTGGACCTACGACTCCGA
CTTGCTCAGCCCTCATCGCCCGAGGTCTTGACTCCCCAGCTCAGTCCGGGCTCTGGGACACCCCAGGCCG
GTACTCCGTCCCCATCCCGATCGCGAGATTCGAACTCTGGGCCCGAAGAGCCATTGCTGGAAGAGGAAGA
AAAGCAGTGGGGGCCACTGGAGCGAGAGCCAGTAAGGGGACAGTGCCTCGATAGCACGGACCAATTAGAA
TTCACGGTGGAGCCACGCCTTCTAGTGGCGGACCTGCTGTACTGGAAGGACACGAGGACGTCAGGAGTGG
TCTTCACAGGCCTGATGGTCTCCCTCCTCTGCCTCCTGCACTTTAGCATCGTGTCCGTGGCCGCGCACTT
GGCTCTGTTGCTGCTCTGCGGCACCATCTCTCTCAGGGTTTACCGCAAAGTGCTGCAGGCCGTGCACCGG
GGGGATGGAGCCAACCCTTTCCAGGCCTACCTGGATGTGGACCTCACCCTGACTCGGGAGCAGACGGAAC
GTTTGTCCCACCAGATCACCTCCCGCGTGGTCTCGGCGGCCACGCAGCTGCGGCACTTCTTCCTGGTAGA
AGACCTCGTGGATTCCCTCAAGCTGGCCCTCCTCTTCTACATCTTGACCTTCGTGGGTGCCATCTTCAAT
GGTTTGACTCTTCTCATTCTGGGAGTGATTGGTCTATTCACCATCCCCCTGCTGTACCGGCAGCACCAGG
CTCAGATCGACCAATATGTGGGGTTGGTGACCAATCAGTTGAGCCACATCAAAGCTAAGATCCGAGCTAA
AATCCCAGGGACCGGAGCCCTGGCCTCTGCAGCAGCCGCAGTCTCCGGATCCAAAGCCAAAGCCGAACGG
GTACCGCGGGCCCGGGATCCACCGGTCATGGTGAGCAAGGGCGAGGAGGATAACATGGCCATCATCAAGG
AGTTCATGCGCTTCAAGGTGCACATGGAGGGCTCCGTGAACGGCCACGAGTTCGAGATCGAGGGCGAGGG
CGAGGGCCGCCCCTACGAGGGCACCCAGACCGCCAAGCTGAAGGTGACCAAGGGTGGCCCCCTGCCCTTC
GCCTGGGACATCCTGTCCCCTCAGTTCATGTACGGCTCCAAGGCCTACGTGAAGCACCCCGCCGACATCC
CCGACTACTTGAAGCTGTCCTTCCCCGAGGGCTTCAAGTGGGAGCGCGTGATGAACTTCGAGGACGGCGG
CGTGGTGACCGTGACCCAGGACTCCTCCCTGCAGGACGGCGAGTTCATCTACAAGGTGAAGCTGCGCGGC
ACCAACTTCCCCTCCGACGGCCCCGTAATGCAGAAGAAGACCATGGGCTGGGAGGCCTCCTCCGAGCGGA
TGTACCCCGAGGACGGCGCCCTGAAGGGCGAGATCAAGCAGAGGCTGAAGCTGAAGGACGGCGGCCACTA
CGACGCTGAGGTCAAGACCACCTACAAGGCCAAGAAGCCCGTGCAGCTGCCCGGCGCCTACAACGTCAAC
ATCAAGTTGGACATCACCTCCCACAACGAGGACTACACCATCGTGGAACAGTACGAACGCGCCGAGGGCC
GCCACTCCACCGGCGGCATGGACGAGCTGTACAAGTAGGCGGCCGCGACTCTAGATCATAATCAGCCATA
CCACATTTGTAGAGGTTTTACTTGCTTTAAAAAACCTCCCACACCTCCCCCTGAACCTGAAACATAAAAT
GAATGCAATTGTTGTTGTTAACTTGTTTATTGCAGCTTATAATGGTTACAAATAAAGCAATAGCATCACA
AATTTCACAAATAAAGCATTTTTTTCACTGCATTCTAGTTGTGGTTTGTCCAAACTCATCAATGTATCTT
AAGGCGTAAATTGTAAGCGTTAATATTTTGTTAAAATTCGCGTTAAATTTTTGTTAAATCAGCTCATTTT
TTAACCAATAGGCCGAAATCGGCAAAATCCCTTATAAATCAAAAGAATAGACCGAGATAGGGT
[37 nt withheld, positions 2444-2480]
AAAGAACGTGGACTCCAACGTCAAAGG
[49 nt withheld, positions 2508-2556]
T
[91 nt withheld, positions 2558-2648]
G
[124 nt withheld, positions 2650-2773]
CAGGTGGCACTTTTCGGGGAAATGTGCGCGGAACCCCTATTTGTTTATTTTTCTAAATACATTCAAATAT
GTATCCGCTCATGAGACAATAACCCTGATAAATGCTTCAATAATATTGAAAAAGGAAGAGTCCTGAGGCG
GAAAGAACCAGCTGTGGAATGTGTGTCAGTTAGGGTGTGGAAAGTCCCCAGGCTCCCCAGCAGGCAGAAG
TATGCAAAGCATGCATCTCAATTAGTCAGCAACCAGGTGTGGAAAGTCCCCAGGCTCCCCAGCAGGCAGA
AGTATGCAAAGCATGCATCTCAATTAGTCAGCAACCATAGTCCCGCCCCTAACTCCGCCCATCCCGCCCC
TAACTCCGCCCAGTTCCGCCCATTCTCCGCCCCATGGCTGACTAATTTTTTTTATTTATGCAGAGGCCGA
GGCCGCCTCGGCCTCTGAGCTATTCCAGAAGTAGTGAGGAGGCTTTTTTGGAGGCCTAGGCTTTTGCAAA
GATCGATCAAGAGACAGGATGAGGATCGTTTCGCATGATTGAACAAGATGGATTGCACGCAGGTTCTCCG
GCCGCTTGGGTGGAGAGGCTATTCGGCTATGACTGGGCACAACAGACAATCGGCTGCTCTGATGCCGCCG
TGTTCCGGCTGTCAGCGCAGGGGCGCCCGGTTCTTTTTGTCAAGACCGACCTGTCCGGTGCCCTGAATGA
ACTGCAAGACGAGGCAGCGCGGCTATCGTGGCTGGCCACGACGGGCGTTCCTTGCGCAGCTGTGCTCGAC
GTTGTCACTGAAGCGGGAAGGGACTGGCTGCTATTGGGCGAAGTGCCGGGGCAGGATCTCCTGTCATCTC
ACCTTGCTCCTGCCGAGAAAGTATCCATCATGGCTGATGCAATGCGGCGGCTGCATACGCTTGATCCGGC
TACCTGCCCATTCGACCACCAAGCGAAACATCGCATCGAGCGAGCACGTACTCGGATGGAAGCCGGTCTT
GTCGATCAGGATGATCTGGACGAAGAGCATCAGGGGCTCGCGCCAGCCGAACTGTTCGCCAGGCTCAAGG
CGAGCATGCCCGACGGCGAGGATCTCGTCGTGACCCATGGCGATGCCTGCTTGCCGAATATCATGGTGGA
AAATGGCCGCTTTTCTGGATTCATCGACTGTGGCCGGCTGGGTGTGGCGGACCGCTATCAGGACATAGCG
TTGGCTACCCGTGATATTGCTGAAGAGCTTGGCGGCGAATGGGCTGACCGCTTCCTCGTGCTTTACGGTA
TCGCCGCTCCCGATTCGCAGCGCATCGCCTTCTATCGCCTTCTTGACGAGTTCTTCTGAGCGGGACTCTG
GGGTTCGAAATGACCGACCAAGCGACGCCCAACCTGCCATCACGAGATTTCGATTCCACCGCCGCCTTCT
ATGAAAGGTTGGGCTTCGGAATCGTTTTCCGGGACGCCGGCTGGATGATCCTCCAGCGCGGGGATCTCAT
GCTGGAGTTCTTCGCCCACCCTAGGGGGAGGCTAACTGAAACACGGAAGGAGACAATACCGGAAGGAACC
CGCGCTATGACGGCAATAAAAAGACAGAATAAAACGCACGGTGTTGGGTCGTTTGTTCATAAACGCGGGG
TTCGGTCCCAGGGCTGGCACTCTGTCGATACCCCACCGAGACCCCATTGGGGCCAATACGCCCGCGTTTC
TTCCTTTTCCCCACCCCACCCCCCAAGTTCGGGTGAAGGCCCAGGGCTCGCAGCCAACGTCGGGGCGGCA
GGCCCTGCCATAGCCTCAGGTTACTCATATATACTTTAGATTGATTTAAAACTTCATTTTTAATTTAAAA
GGATCTAGGTGAAGATCCTTTTTGATAATCTCATGACCAAAATCCCTTAACGTGAGTTTTCGTTCCACTG
AGCGTCAGACCCCGTAGAAAAGATCAAAGGATCTTCTTGAGATCCTTTTTTTCTGCGCGTAATCTGCTGC
TTGCAAACAAAAAAACCACCGCTACCAGCGGTGGTTTGTTTGCCGGATCAAGAGCTACCAACTCTTTTTC
CGAAGGTAACTGGCTTCAGCAGAGCGCAGATACCAAATACTGTTCTTCTAGTGTAGCCGTAGTTAGGCCA
CCACTTCAAGAACTCTGTAGCACCGCCTACATACCTCGCTCTGCTAATCCTGTTACCAGTGGCTGCTGCC
AGTGGCGATAAGTCGTGTCTTACCGGGTTGGACTCAAGACGATAGTTACCGGATAAGGCGCAGCGGTCGG
GCTGAACGGGGGGTTCGTGCACACAGCCCAGCTTGGAGCGAACGACCTACACCGAACTGAGATACCTACA
GCGTGAGCTATGAGAAAGCGCCACGCTTCCCGAAGGGAGAAAGGCGGACAGGTATCCGGTAAGCGGCAGG
GTCGGAACAGGAGAGCGCACGAGGGAGCTTCCAGGGGGAAACGCCTGGTATCTTTATAGTCCTGTCGGGT
TTCGCCACCTCTGACTTGAGCGTCGATTTTTGTGATGCTCGTCAGGGGGGCGGAGCCTATGGAAAAACGC
CAGCAACGCGGCCTTTTTACGGTTCCTGGCCTTTTGCTGGCCTTTTGCTCACATGTTCTTTCCTGCGTTA
TCCCCTGATTCTGTGGATAACCGTATTACCGCCATGCATTAGTTATTAATAGTAATCAATTACGGGGTCA
TTAGTTCATAGCCCATATATGGAGTTCCGCGTTACATAACTTACGGTAAATGGCCCGCCTGGCTGACCGC
CCAACGACCCCCGCCCATTGACGTCAATAATGACGTATGTTCCCATAGTAACGCCAATAGGGACTTTCCA
TTGACGTCAATGGGTGGAGTATTTACGGTAAACTGCCCACTTGGCAGTACATCAAGTGTATCATATGCCA
AGTACGCCCCCTATTGACGTCAATGACGGTAAATGGCCCGCCTGGCATTATGCCCAGTACATGACCTTAT
GGGACTTTCCTACTTGGCAGTACATCTACGTATTAGTCATCGCTATTACCATGGTGATGCGGTTTTGGCA
GTACATCAATGGGCGTGGATAGCGGTTTGACTCACGGGGATTTCCAAGTCTCCACCCCATTGACGTCAAT
GGGAGTTTGTTTTGGCACCAAAATCAACGGGACTTTCCAAAATGTCGTAACAACTCCGCCCCATTGACGC
AAATGGGCGGTAGGCGTGTACGGTGGGAGGTCTATATAAGCAGAGCTGGTTTAGTGAACCGTCAGATCCG
CTAGCGCTACCGGACTCAGATCTCGAGATGGGGCAGGTCCTGCCGGTCTTCGCCCACTGCAAAGAAGCTC
CGTCTACAGCCTCCTCAACTCCTGATTCCACAGAAGGAGGGAACGA
